>Addgene plasmid #175809 | pU6-CApegTAPE1 | depositor full sequence | sequence record 340873 | pU6-CApegTAPE1 sequence 2306 bps
GACGTCGCTAGCTGTACAAAAAAGCAGGCTTTAAAGGAACCAATTCAGTCGACTGGATCCGGTACCAAGG
TCGGGCAGGAAGAGGGCCTATTTCCCATGATTCCTTCATATTTGCATATACGATACAAGGCTGTTAGAGA
GATAATTAGAATTAATTTGACTGTAAACACAAAGATATTAGTACAAAATACGTGACGTAGAAAGTAATAA
TTTCTTGGGTAGTTTGCAGTTTTAAAATTATGTTTTAAAATGGACTATCATATGCTTACCGTAACTTGAA
AGTATTTCGATTTCTTGGCTTTATATATCTTGTGGAAAGGACGAAACACCGGATGATGGTGAGCACGTGA
GTTTTAGAGCTAGAAATAGCAAGTTAAAATAAGGCTAGTCCGTTATCAACTTGAAAAAGTGGCACCGAGT
CGGTGCTCACCATCATCCNNCGTGCTCACCATCTTTTTTTAAGCTTGGGCCGCTCGAGGTACCTCTCTAC
ATATGACATGTGAGCAAAAGGCCAGCAAAAGGCCAGGAACCGTAAAAAGGCCGCGTTGCTGGCGTTTTTC
CATAGGCTCCGCCCCCCTGACGAGCATCACAAAAATCGACGCTCAAGTCAGAGGTGGCGAAACCCGACAG
GACTATAAAGATACCAGGCGTTTCCCCCTGGAAGCTCCCTCGTGCGCTCTCCTGTTCCGACCCTGCCGCT
TACCGGATACCTGTCCGCCTTTCTCCCTTCGGGAAGCGTGGCGCTTTCTCATAGCTCACGCTGTAGGTAT
CTCAGTTCGGTGTAGGTCGTTCGCTCCAAGCTGGGCTGTGTGCACGAACCCCCCGTTCAGCCCGACCGCT
GCGCCTTATCCGGTAACTATCGTCTTGAGTCCAACCCGGTAAGACACGACTTATCGCCACTGGCAGCAGC
CACTGGTAACAGGATTAGCAGAGCGAGGTATGTAGGCGGTGCTACAGAGTTCTTGAAGTGGTGGCCTAAC
TACGGCTACACTAGAAGAACAGTATTTGGTATCTGCGCTCTGCTGAAGCCAGTTACCTTCGGAAAAAGAG
TTGGTAGCTCTTGATCCGGCAAACAAACCACCGCTGGTAGCGGTGGTTTTTTTGTTTGCAAGCAGCAGAT
TACGCGCAGAAAAAAAGGATCTCAAGAAGATCCTTTGATCTTTTCTACGGGGTCTGACGCTCAGTGGAAC
GAAAACTCACGTTAAGGGATTTTGGTCATGAGATTATCAAAAAGGATCTTCACCTAGATCCTTTTAAATT
AAAAATGAAGTTTTAAATCAATCTAAAGTATATATGAGTAAACTTGGTCTGACAGTTACCAATGCTTAAT
CAGTGAGGCACCTATCTCAGCGATCTGTCTATTTCGTTCATCCATAGTTGCCTGACTCCCCGTCGTGTAG
ATAACTACGATACGGGAGGGCTTACCATCTGGCCCCAGTGCTGCAATGATACCGCGAGACCCACGCTCAC
CGGCTCCAGATTTATCAGCAATAAACCAGCCAGCCGGAAGGGCCGAGCGCAGAAGTGGTCCTGCAACTTT
ATCCGCCTCCATCCAGTCTATTAATTGTTGCCGGGAAGCTAGAGTAAGTAGTTCGCCAGTTAATAGTTTG
CGCAACGTTGTTGCCATTGCTACAGGCATCGTGGTGTCACGCTCGTCGTTTGGTATGGCTTCATTCAGCT
CCGGTTCCCAACGATCAAGGCGAGTTACATGATCCCCCATGTTGTGCAAAAAAGCGGTTAGCTCCTTCGG
TCCTCCGATCGTTGTCAGAAGTAAGTTGGCCGCAGTGTTATCACTCATGGTTATGGCAGCACTGCATAAT
TCTCTTACTGTCATGCCATCCGTAAGATGCTTTTCTGTGACTGGTGAGTACTCAACCAAGTCATTCTGAG
AATAGTGTATGCGGCGACCGAGTTGCTCTTGCCCGGCGTCAATACGGGATAATACCGCGCCACATAGCAG
AACTTTAAAAGTGCTCATCATTGGAAAACGTTCTTCGGGGCGAAAACTCTCAAGGATCTTACCGCTGTTG
AGATCCAGTTCGATGTAACCCACTCGTGCACCCAACTGATCTTCAGCATCTTTTACTTTCACCAGCGTTT
CTGGGTGAGCAAAAACAGGAAGGCAAAATGCCGCAAAAAAGGGAATAAGGGCGACACGGAAATGTTGAAT
ACTCATACTCTTCCTTTTTCAATATTATTGAAGCATTTATCAGGGTTATTGTCTCATGAGCGGATACATA
TTTGAATGTATTTAGAAAAATAAACAAATAGGGGTTCCGCGCACATTTCCCCGAAAAGTGCCACCT
Features (pLannotate 1.2.2; 6 found; start..end, strand, type, name):
     13..30      +  protein_bind   attB1 (fragment): mutant version of attB; recombination site for the Gateway® BP reaction BP Clonase™
     82..322     +  promoter       U6 promoter: RNA polymerase III promoter for human U6 snRNA
    351..426     +  misc_RNA       gRNA scaffold: guide RNA scaffold for the Streptococcus pyogenes CRISPR/Cas9 system
    557..1145    -  rep_origin     ori: high-copy-number ColE1/pMB1/pBR322/pUC origin of replication
   1316..2176    -  CDS            AmpR: β-lactamase; bla; confers resistance to ampicillin, carbenicillin, and related antibiotics
   2177..2281    -  promoter       AmpR promoter: bla
