>Addgene plasmid #175809 | pU6-CApegTAPE1 | addgene full sequence | sequence record 344929 | Addgene NGS Result
CTTGAAAGTATTTCGATTTCTTGGCTTTATATATCTTGTGGAAAGGACGAAACACCGGATGATGGTGAGC
ACGTGAGTTTTAGAGCTAGAAATAGCAAGTTAAAATAAGGCTAGTCCGTTATCAACTTGAAAAAGTGGCA
CCGAGTCGGTGCTCACCATCATCCTGCGTGCTCACCATCTTTTTTTAAGCTTGGGCCGCTCGAGGTACCT
CTCTACATATGACATGTGAGCAAAAGGCCAGCAAAAGGCCAGGAACCGTAAAAAGGCCGCGTTGCTGGCG
TTTTTCCATAGGCTCCGCCCCCCTGACGAGCATCACAAAAATCGACGCTCAAGTCAGAGGTGGCGAAACC
CGACAGGACTATAAAGATACCAGGCGTTTCCCCCTGGAAGCTCCCTCGTGCGCTCTCCTGTTCCGACCCT
GCCGCTTACCGGATACCTGTCCGCCTTTCTCCCTTCGGGAAGCGTGGCGCTTTCTCATAGCTCACGCTGT
AGGTATCTCAGTTCGGTGTAGGTCGTTCGCTCCAAGCTGGGCTGTGTGCACGAACCCCCCGTTCAGCCCG
ACCGCTGCGCCTTATCCGGTAACTATCGTCTTGAGTCCAACCCGGTAAGACACGACTTATCGCCACTGGC
AGCAGCCACTGGTAACAGGATTAGCAGAGCGAGGTATGTAGGCGGTGCTACAGAGTTCTTGAAGTGGTGG
CCTAACTACGGCTACACTAGAAGAACAGTATTTGGTATCTGCGCTCTGCTGAAGCCAGTTACCTTCGGAA
AAAGAGTTGGTAGCTCTTGATCCGGCAAACAAACCACCGCTGGTAGCGGTGGTTTTTTTGTTTGCAAGCA
GCAGATTACGCGCAGAAAAAAAGGATCTCAAGAAGATCCTTTGATCTTTTCTACGGGGTCTGACGCTCAG
TGGAACGAAAACTCACGTTAAGGGATTTTGGTCATGAGATTATCAAAAAGGATCTTCACCTAGATCCTTT
TAAATTAAAAATGAAGTTTTAAATCAATCTAAAGTATATATGAGTAAACTTGGTCTGACAGTTACCAATG
CTTAATCAGTGAGGCACCTATCTCAGCGATCTGTCTATTTCGTTCATCCATAGTTGCCTGACTCCCCGTC
GTGTAGATAACTACGATACGGGAGGGCTTACCATCTGGCCCCAGTGCTGCAATGATACCGCGAGATCCAC
GCTCACCGGCTCCAGATTTATCAGCAATAAACCAGCCAGCCGGAAGGGCCGAGCGCAGAAGTGGTCCTGC
AACTTTATCCGCCTCCATCCAGTCTATTAATTGTTGCCGGGAAGCTAGAGTAAGTAGTTCGCCAGTTAAT
AGTTTGCGCAACGTTGTTGCCATTGCTACAGGCATCGTGGTGTCACGCTCGTCGTTTGGTATGGCTTCAT
TCAGCTCCGGTTCCCAACGATCAAGGCGAGTTACATGATCCCCCATGTTGTGCAAAAAAGCGGTTAGCTC
CTTCGGTCCTCCGATCGTTGTCAGAAGTAAGTTGGCCGCAGTGTTATCACTCATGGTTATGGCAGCACTG
CATAATTCTCTTACTGTCATGCCATCCGTAAGATGCTTTTCTGTGACTGGTGAGTACTCAACCAAGTCAT
TCTGAGAATAGTGTATGCGGCGACCGAGTTGCTCTTGCCCGGCGTCAATACGGGATAATACCGCGCCACA
TAGCAGAACTTTAAAAGTGCTCATCATTGGAAAACGTTCTTCGGGGCGAAAACTCTCAAGGATCTTACCG
CTGTTGAGATCCAGTTCGATGTAACCCACTCGTGCACCCAACTGATCTTCAGCATCTTTTACTTTCACCA
GCGTTTCTGGGTGAGCAAAAACAGGAAGGCAAAATGCCGCAAAAAAGGGAATAAGGGCGACACGGAAATG
TTGAATACTCATACTCTTCCTTTTTCAATATTATTGAAGCATTTATCAGGGTTATTGTCTCATGAGCGGA
TACATATTTGAATGTATTTAGAAAAATAAACAAATAGGGGTTCCGCGCACATTTCCCCGAAAAGTGCCAC
CTGACGTCGCTAGCTGTACAAAAAAGCAGGCTTTAAAGGAACCAATTCAGTCGACTGGATCCGGTACCAA
GGTCGGGCAGGAAGAGGGCCTATTTCCCATGATTCCTTCATATTTGCATATACGATACAAGGCTGTTAGA
GAGATAATTAGAATTAATTTGACTGTAAACACAAAGATATTAGTACAAAATACGTGACGTAGAAAGTAAT
AATTTCTTGGGTAGTTTGCAGTTTTAAAATTATGTTTTAAAATGGACTATCATATGCTTACCGTAA
Features (pLannotate 1.2.2; 6 found; start..end, strand, type, name):
     77..152     +  misc_RNA       gRNA scaffold: guide RNA scaffold for the Streptococcus pyogenes CRISPR/Cas9 system
    283..871     -  rep_origin     ori: high-copy-number ColE1/pMB1/pBR322/pUC origin of replication
   1042..1902    -  CDS            AmpR: β-lactamase; bla; confers resistance to ampicillin, carbenicillin, and related antibiotics
   1903..2007    -  promoter       AmpR promoter: bla
   2045..2062    +  protein_bind   attB1 (fragment): mutant version of attB; recombination site for the Gateway® BP reaction BP Clonase™
   2114..48      +  promoter       U6 promoter (across the origin): RNA polymerase III promoter for human U6 snRNA
