[The description below was written by a language model from this plasmid's Addgene catalogue record and pLannotate feature annotations shown in this document.]
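Description:
pU6-CApegTAPE1 is a compact 2,306 bp mammalian expression plasmid built on the pGG-Acceptor backbone, designed to transcribe a single prime editing guide RNA (pegRNA) in mammalian cells. It is maintained in E. coli through a high-copy ColE1/pUC-type origin and selected with ampicillin via a β-lactamase gene driven by its native bla promoter. A short attB1 fragment lies upstream of the expression cassette and appears to be a backbone remnant rather than a functional element. The catalogue lists "AmpR" as the insert name, but this is the selection marker; the actual payload is the pegRNA cassette.

That cassette consists of the human U6 RNA polymerase III promoter followed by a spacer, the Streptococcus pyogenes Cas9 guide RNA scaffold, and, as expected for a pegRNA, a 3′ extension carrying the primer binding site and reverse transcription template, although only the promoter and scaffold are annotated in the feature tables. The guide was inserted by BsaI-based cloning, with both sites destroyed in the process. The pegRNA targets the TAPE-1 array and directs insertion of the five-base sequence CAGGA. The plasmid is one isolated clone from a 16-variant pegRNA library, so presumably each member writes a different short insertion. No prime editor protein is encoded, so this must be supplied separately.

According to the record, it belongs to a molecular recording system based on sequential genome editing, in which ordered insertions at a tape locus record multiple symbols over time. The two sequence records, one from the depositor and one from repository sequencing, have the same length and features and differ only in the start coordinate.
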