Addgene plasmid #175809: pU6-CApegTAPE1
Purpose: Expressing a single clone of a 16 variant library of pegRNAs that inserts CAGGA to TAPE-1.
Depositing lab: Jay Shendure. Depositing organization: University of Washington. Publication: A time-resolved, multi-symbol molecular recorder via sequential genome editing. Choi J, Chen W, Minkina A, Chardon FM, Suiter CC, Regalado SG, Domcke S, Hamazaki N, Lee C, Martin B, Daza RM, Shendure J. Nature. 2022 Jul 6. pii: 10.1038/s41586-022-04922-8. doi: 10.1038/s41586-022-04922-8. PubMed 35794474.
Backbone
  Vector backbone: pGG-Acceptor
  Backbone size w/o insert (bp): 2183
  Total vector size (bp): 2306
  Vector type: Mammalian Expression
Growth in bacteria
  Bacterial resistance: Ampicillin, 100 μg/mL
  Growth temperature: 37°C
  Growth strain: DH5alpha
  Copy number: High Copy
Gene/Insert
  Gene/Insert name: AmpR
  gRNA/shRNA sequence: TAPE-1 (CAGGA inserting pegRNA)
  Promoter: hU6
  Cloning method: Restriction Enzyme; 5′ cloning site BsaI (destroyed during cloning); 3′ cloning site BsaI (destroyed during cloning)
  Sequencing primers: 5′ gactatcatatgcttaccgt
Terms and licenses: Academic/Nonprofit Terms; Industry Terms: Not Available to Industry
How to cite: pU6-CApegTAPE1 was a gift from Jay Shendure (Addgene plasmid # 175809)
